>Addgene plasmid #92163 | PB-CAG-HRKI(Haunt P-Inr2-cDNA KI) | depositor full sequence | sequence record 177432 | PB-CAG-HRKI(Haunt P-Inr2-cDNA KI) sequence 8163 bps
GACATTGATTATTGACTAGTTATTAATAGTAATCAATTACGGGGTCATTAGTTCATAGCCCATATATGGA
GTTCCGCGTTACATAACTTACGGTAAATGGCCCGCCTGGCTGACCGCCCAACGACCCCCGCCCATTGACG
TCAATAATGACGTATGTTCCCATAGTAACGCCAATAGGGACTTTCCATTGACGTCAATGGGTGGACTATT
TACGGTAAACTGCCCACTTGGCAGTACATCAAGTGTATCATATGCCAAGTACGCCCCCTATTGACGTCAA
TGACGGTAAATGGCCCGCCTGGCATTATGCCCAGTACATGACCTTATGGGACTTTCCTACTTGGCAGTAC
ATCTACGTATTAGTCATCGCTATTACCATGGGTCGAGGTGAGCCCCACGTTCTGCTTCACTCTCCCCATC
TCCCCCCCCTCCCCACCCCCAATTTTGTATTTATTTATTTTTTAATTATTTTGTGCAGCGATGGGGGCGG
GGGGGGGGGGGGCGCGCGCCAGGCGGGGCGGGGCGGGGCGAGGGGCGGGGCGGGGCGAGGCGGAGAGGTG
CGGCGGCAGCCAATCAGAGCGGCGCGCTCCGAAAGTTTCCTTTTATGGCGAGGCGGCGGCGGCGGCGGCC
CTATAAAAAGCGAAGCGCGCGGCGGGCGGGAGTCGCTGCGTTGCCTTCGCCCCGTGCCCCGCTCCGCGCC
GCCTCGCGCCGCCCGCCCCGGCTCTGACTGACCGCGTTACTCCCACAGGTGAGCGGGCGGGACGGCCCTT
CTCCTCCGGGCTGTAATTAGCGCTTGGTTTAATGACGGCTCGTTTCTTTTCTGTGGCTGCGTGAAAGCCT
TAAAGGGCTCCGGGAGGGCCCTTTGTGCGGGGGGGAGCGGCTCGGGGGGTGCGTGCGTGTGTGTGTGCGT
GGGGAGCGCCGCGTGCGGCCCGCGCTGCCCGGCGGCTGTGAGCGCTGCGGGCGCGGCGCGGGGCTTTGTG
CGCTCCGCGTGTGCGCGAGGGGAGCGCGGCCGGGGGCGGTGCCCCGCGGTGCGGGGGGGCTGCGAGGGGA
ACAAAGGCTGCGTGCGGGGTGTGTGCGTGGGGGGGTGAGCAGGGGGTGTGGGCGCGGCGGTCGGGCTGTA
ACCCCCCCCTGCACCCCCCTCCCCGAGTTGCTGAGCACGGCCCGGCTTCGGGTGCGGGGCTCCGTGCGGG
GCGTGGCGCGGGGCTCGCCGTGCCGGGCGGGGGGTGGCGGCAGGTGGGGGTGCCGGGCGGGGCGGGGCCG
CCTCGGGCCGGGGAGGGCTCGGGGGAGGGGCGCGGCGGCCCCGGAGCGCCGGCGGCTGTCGAGGCGCGGC
GAGCCGCAGCCATTGCCTTTTATGGTAATCGTGCGAGAGGGCGCAGGGACTTCCTTTGTCCCAAATCTGG
CGGAGCCGAAATCTGGGAGGCGCCGCCGCACCCCCTCTAGCGGGCGCGGGCGAAGCGGTGCGGCGCCGGC
AGGAAGGAAATGGGCGGGGAGGGCCTTCGTGCGTCGCCGCGCCGCCGTCCCCTTCTCCATCTCCAGCCTC
GGGGCTGCCGCAGGGGGACGGCTGCCTTCGGGGGGGACGGGGCAGGGCGGGGTTCGGCTTCTGGCGTGTG
ACCGGCGGCTCTAGAGCCTCTGCTAACCATGTTCATGCCTTCTTCTTTTTCCTACAGCTCCTGGGCAACG
TGCTGGTTGTTGTGCTGTCTCATCATTTTGGCAAAGAATTCCTCGACGGTATCGATAAGCTATCACAAGT
TTGTACATTCGAACTCTCAGCTGGGAGACCGTGGGCGGAGGTGATACAACCTGACTGATGATGGCTGACA
AAAGAAGAAGAAAGTAGCTGAGAACCAGCAGCTGAAGAAAGCAAGAAAATATGAGTGAAGTCACAAATGT
CACCAAGGAAAGGAAGAACAGAAAAATAACTTGAATATTCAAGATGGGCAGCCTAGTTCAACGACACATC
AAGCCTTGTGAAAAGGTGACTCCGAGACATGGAGGCACATGCCTGTAGCCTCACCACACAGGCAGGTGGT
GGTGAATTCTACACTAACCTTGGCTACACAGTGACACACTGCCCCAAAACAGAAACAAAAAGCAAAAAGT
TTCTCAGTGAACCTCAGAAAAGGTTCCTAAGGTAACAAAAGAATCAAAATATGCCCTAGCTCACCCCAAA
TGCCAAGAGCCTTGCTATGTTTAGTAAGCACCTCCATAAAATGCTGTTTTCCCGGAAGAGAGCTGAGGCC
AGAGAAGTTGCCAAGTGTCAATCCTACCACATCACGTTCCTACGTCTGCCCTGTCCTCCACTCGGCACCA
GCGTTAACTTGTTTATTGCAGCTTATAATGGTTACAAATAAAGCAATAGCATCACAAATTTCACAAATAA
AGCATTTTTTTCACTGCATTCTAGTTGTGGTTTGTCCAAACTCATCAATGTATCTTAGGTACAAGTAGGC
GCGTCGAGATAACTTCGTATAATGTATGCTATACGAAGTTATGTTTTGTTACTTTATAGAAGAAATTTTG
AGTTTTTGTTTTTTTTTAATAAATAAATAAACATAAATAAATTGTTTGTTGAATTTATTATTAGTATGTA
AGTGTAAATATAATAAAACTTAATATCTATTCAAATTAATAAATAAACGTCAATTTTACGCATGATTATC
TTTAACGTACGTCACAATATGATTATCTTTCTAGGGTTAAAGAGCTCCAATTCGCCCTATAGTGAGTCGT
ATTACGCGCGCTCACTGGCCGTCGTTTTACAACGTCGTGACTGGGAAAACCCTGGCGTTACCCAACTTAA
TCGCCTTGCAGCACATCCCCCTTTCGCCAGCTGGCGTAATAGCGAAGAGGCCCGCACCGATCGCCCTTCC
CAACAGTTGCGCAGCCTGAATGGCGAATGGG
[124 nt withheld, positions 2902-3025]
C
[91 nt withheld, positions 3027-3117]
A
[49 nt withheld, positions 3119-3167]
CCTTTGACGTTGGAGTCCACGTTCTTT
[37 nt withheld, positions 3195-3231]
ACCCTATCTCGGTCTATTCTTTTGATTTATAAGGGATTTTGCCGATTTCGGCCTATTGGTTAAAAAATGA
GCTGATTTAACAAAAATTTAACGCGAATTTTAACAAAATATTAACGCTTACAATTTAGGTGGCACTTTTC
GGGGAAATGTGCGCGGAACCCCTATTTGTTTATTTTTCTAAATACATTCAAATATGTATCCGCTCATGAG
ACAATAACCCTGATAAATGCTTCAATAATATTGAAAAAGGAAGAGTATGAGTATTCAACATTTCCGTGTC
GCCCTTATTCCCTTTTTTGCGGCATTTTGCCTTCCTGTTTTTGCTCACCCAGAAACGCTGGTGAAAGTAA
AAGATGCTGAAGATCAGTTGGGTGCACGAGTGGGTTACATCGAACTGGATCTCAACAGCGGTAAGATCCT
TGAGAGTTTTCGCCCCGAAGAACGTTTTCCAATGATGAGCACTTTTAAAGTTCTGCTATGTGGCGCGGTA
TTATCCCGTATTGACGCCGGGCAAGAGCAACTCGGTCGCCGCATACACTATTCTCAGAATGACTTGGTTG
AGTACTCACCAGTCACAGAAAAGCATCTTACGGATGGCATGACAGTAAGAGAATTATGCAGTGCTGCCAT
AACCATGAGTGATAACACTGCGGCCAACTTACTTCTGACAACGATCGGAGGACCGAAGGAGCTAACCGCT
TTTTTGCACAACATGGGGGATCATGTAACTCGCCTTGATCGTTGGGAACCGGAGCTGAATGAAGCCATAC
CAAACGACGAGCGTGACACCACGATGCCTGTAGCAATGGCAACAACGTTGCGCAAACTATTAACTGGCGA
ACTACTTACTCTAGCTTCCCGGCAACAATTAATAGACTGGATGGAGGCGGATAAAGTTGCAGGACCACTT
CTGCGCTCGGCCCTTCCGGCTGGCTGGTTTATTGCTGATAAATCTGGAGCCGGTGAGCGTGGGTCTCGCG
GTATCATTGCAGCACTGGGGCCAGATGGTAAGCCCTCCCGTATCGTAGTTATCTACACGACGGGGAGTCA
GGCAACTATGGATGAACGAAATAGACAGATCGCTGAGATAGGTGCCTCACTGATTAAGCATTGGTAACTG
TCAGACCAAGTTTACTCATATATACTTTAGATTGATTTAAAACTTCATTTTTAATTTAAAAGGATCTAGG
TGAAGATCCTTTTTGATAATCTCATGACCAAAATCCCTTAACGTGAGTTTTCGTTCCACTGAGCGTCAGA
CCCCGTAGAAAAGATCAAAGGATCTTCTTGAGATCCTTTTTTTCTGCGCGTAATCTGCTGCTTGCAAACA
AAAAAACCACCGCTACCAGCGGTGGTTTGTTTGCCGGATCAAGAGCTACCAACTCTTTTTCCGAAGGTAA
CTGGCTTCAGCAGAGCGCAGATACCAAATACTGTCCTTCTAGTGTAGCCGTAGTTAGGCCACCACTTCAA
GAACTCTGTAGCACCGCCTACATACCTCGCTCTGCTAATCCTGTTACCAGTGGCTGCTGCCAGTGGCGAT
AAGTCGTGTCTTACCGGGTTGGACTCAAGACGATAGTTACCGGATAAGGCGCAGCGGTCGGGCTGAACGG
GGGGTTCGTGCACACAGCCCAGCTTGGAGCGAACGACCTACACCGAACTGAGATACCTACAGCGTGAGCT
ATGAGAAAGCGCCACGCTTCCCGAAGGGAGAAAGGCGGACAGGTATCCGGTAAGCGGCAGGGTCGGAACA
GGAGAGCGCACGAGGGAGCTTCCAGGGGGAAACGCCTGGTATCTTTATAGTCCTGTCGGGTTTCGCCACC
TCTGACTTGAGCGTCGATTTTTGTGATGCTCGTCAGGGGGGCGGAGCCTATGGAAAAACGCCAGCAACGC
GGCCTTTTTACGGTTCCTGGCCTTTTGCTGGCCTTTTGCTCACATGTTCTTTCCTGCGTTATCCCCTGAT
TCTGTGGATAACCGTATTACCGCCTTTGAGTGAGCTGATACCGCTCGCCGCAGCCGAACGACCGAGCGCA
GCGAGTCAGTGAGCGAGGAAGCGGAAGAGCGCCCAATACGCAAACCGCCTCTCCCCGCGCGTTGGCCGAT
TCATTAATGCAGCTGGCACGACAGGTTTCCCGACTGGAAAGCGGGCAGTGAGCGCAACGCAATTAATGTG
AGTTAGCTCACTCATTAGGCACCCCAGGCTTTACACTTTATGCTTCCGGCTCGTATGTTGTGTGGAATTG
TGAGCGGATAACAATTTCACACAGGAAACAGCTATGACCATGATTACGCCAAGCGCGCAATTAACCCTCA
CTAAAGGGAACAAAAGCTGGGTACCTGAGAACTTCAGTGGGATACATTGAGCTGCTTTAAGCATCAGGGA
GTAGAACCTGTGTGCACTGCCATAGTGCTTCATTTATTTAGACCTAATAGAATCAGATCAGTGTCTCTCC
ATTTACCTTTGCCATGCTTTCAAGACATTAGAAACAAGCTCTTTTGACTTCAGAGACACAACAATTAGAT
ATAAAACACTAGCCTTGAGTGGATCTTGGACTGTTTGAAAGCGTCCTGACAGGTAAGTGATTTTTCTATA
TGCTTGAAAGTTTTCAAAATAAAAACTTTGAAGGAAGGGCTCTTTTCCTTGTCCTTCACTTAGCCGTGCT
ACAGGGTGTCCGGACAGGATAATGTATGAGGACTGATGTACCCTTTTGACCTGGTGGTGTGCTTTTTCAG
GCAGGTTGCTTACTGCCCAAGGGCTCCATAACTGGGGAGGACACAATGAGAAATCAAACCCTCACAAACA
TATCGAGGAGGGTTATCAACACCTCAGCCAACATGCATTCTTGAAATATTGCTCTCTCTTTCTAAATAGC
GCGAATCCGTCGCTGTGCATTTAGGACATCTCAGTCGCCGCTTGGAGCTCCCGTGAGGCGTGCTTGTCAA
TGCGGTAAGTGTCACTGATTTTGAACTATAACGACCGCGTGAGTCAAAATGACGCATGATTATCTTTTAC
GTGACTTTTAAGATTTAACTCATACGATAATTATATTGTTATTTCATGTTCTACTTACGTGATAACTTAT
TATATATATATTTTCTTGTTATAGATATCCAACTATGAAACATTATCATAAAGCAATAGTAAAGAGCCTT
CAGTAAAGAGCAGGCATTTATCTAATCCCACCCCACCCCCACCCCCGTAGCTCCAATCCTTCCATTCAAA
ATGTAGGTACTCTGTTCTCACCCTTCTTAACAAAGTATGACAGGAAAAAACTTCCATGTGGACATCTTTA
TTGTTTAATAGATCATCAATTTCTCGACTATTCCTTTGCCCTCGGACGAGTGCTGGGGCGTCGGTTTCCA
CTATCGGCGAGTACTTCTACACAGCCATCGGTCCAGACGGCCGCGCTTCTGCGGGCGATTTGTGTACGCC
CGACAGTCCCGGCTCCGGATCGGACGATTGCGTCGCATCGACCCTGCGCCCAAGCTGCATCATCGAAATT
GCCGTCAACCAAGCTCTGATAGAGTTGGTCAAGACCAATGCGGAGCATATACGCCCGGAGCCGCGGCGAT
CCTGCAAGCTCCGGATGCCTCCGCTCGAAGTAGCGCGTCTGCTGCTCCATACAAGCCAACCACGGCCTCC
AGAAGAAGATGTTGGCGACCTCGTATTGGGAATCCCCGAACATCGCCTCGCTCCAGTCAATGACCGCTGT
TATGCGGCCATTGTCCGTCAGGACATTGTTGGAGCCGAAATCCGCGTGCACGAGGTGCCGGACTTCGGGG
CAGTCCTCGGCCCAAAGCATCAGCTCATCGAGAGCCTGCGCGACGGACGCACTGACGGTGTCGTCCATCA
CAGTTTGCCAGTGATACACATGGGGATCAGCAATCGCGCATATGAAATCACGCCATGTAGTGTATTGACC
GATTCCTTGCGGTCCGAATGGGCCGAACCCGCTCGTCTGGCTAAGATCGGCCGCAGCGATCGCATCCATG
GCCTCCGCGACCGGCTGCAGAACAGCGGGCAGTTCGGTTTCAGGCAGGTCTTGCAACGTGACACCCTGTG
CACGGCGGGAGATGCAATAGGTCAGGCTCTCGCTGAATTCCCCAATGTCAAGCACTTCCGGAATCGGGAG
CGCGGCCGATGCAAAGTGCCGATAAACATAACGATCTTTGTAGAAACCATCGGCGCAGCTATTTACCCGC
AGGACATATCCACGCCCTCCTACATCGAAGCTGAAAGCACGAGATTCTTCGCCCTCCGAGAGCTGCATCA
GGTCGGAGACGCTGTCGAACTTTTCGATCAGAAACTTCTCGACAGACGTCGCGGTGAGTTCAGGCTTTTT
CATGGTGGCGGCTGGATCGGTCGAAAGGCCCGGAGATGAGGAAGAGGAGAACAGCGCGGCAGACGTGCGC
TTTTGAAGCGTGCGAGAATGCCGGGCCTCCGGAGGACCTTCGGGCGCCCGCCCCGCCCCTGAGCCCGCCC
CTGAGCCCGCCCCCGGACCCACCCCTTCCCAGCCTCTGAGCCCAGAAAGCGAAGGAGCAAAGCTGCTATT
GGCCGCTGCCCCAAAGGCCTACCCGCTTCCATTGCTCAGCGGTGCTGTCCATCTGCACGAGACTAGTGAG
ACGTGCTACTTCCATTTGTCACGTCCTGCACGACGCGAGCTGCGGGGCGGGGGGGAACTTCCTGACTAGG
GGAGGAGTAGAAGGTGGCGCGAAGGGGCCACCAAAGAACGGAGCCGGTTGGCGCCTACCGGTGGATGTGG
AATGTGTGCGAGGCCAGAGGCCACTTGTGTAGCGCCAAGTGCCAGCGGGGCTGCTAAAGCGCATGCTCCA
GACTGCCTTGGGAAAAGCGCCTCCCCTACCCGGTAGAATTCATCGATGATATCATAACTTCGTATAATGT
ATGCTATACGAAGTTATGCGGCCCTCGAGGTC
Features (pLannotate 1.2.2; 21 found; start..end, strand, type, name):
      1..380     +  enhancer       CMV enhancer: human cytomegalovirus immediate early enhancer
    383..658     +  promoter       chicken β-actin promoter: No description available
    659..1667    +  intron         chimeric intron: chimera between introns from chicken β-actin and rabbit β-globin
   1723..1741    -  misc_feature   MCS (fragment): pBluescript multiple cloning site
   2316..2437    +  polyA_signal   SV40 poly(A) signal: SV40 polyadenylation signal
   2459..2492    -  protein_bind   loxP: Cre-mediated recombination occurs in the 8-bp core sequence (GCATACAT). Cre recombinase
   2716..2734    -  promoter       T7 promoter: promoter for bacteriophage T7 RNA polymerase
   2742..2897    +  CDS            lacZα (fragment): LacZα fragment of β-galactosidase; lacZ fragment
   2902..3330    +  rep_origin     f1 ori (sequence partly withheld): f1 bacteriophage origin of replication; arrow indicates direction of (+) strand synthesis
   3383..3487    +  promoter       AmpR promoter: bla
   3488..4348    +  CDS            AmpR: β-lactamase; bla; confers resistance to ampicillin, carbenicillin, and related antibiotics
   4519..5107    +  rep_origin     ori: high-copy-number ColE1/pMB1/pBR322/pUC origin of replication
   5290..5382    +  CDS            lacI (fragment): lac repressor; lacI; The lac repressor binds to the lac operator to inhibit transcription in E. coli. This inhibition can be relieved by adding lactose or isopropyl-β-D-thiogalactopyranoside (IPTG).
   5395..5416    +  protein_bind   CAP binding site: CAP binding activates transcription in the presence of cAMP. E. coli catabolite activator protein
   5431..5461    +  promoter       lac promoter: promoter for the E. coli lac operon
   5469..5485    +  protein_bind   lac operator: The lac repressor binds to the lac operator to inhibit transcription in E. coli. This inhibition can be relieved by adding lactose or isopropyl-β-D-thiogalactopyranoside (IPTG). lac repressor encoded by lacI
   5530..5548    +  promoter       T3 promoter: promoter for bacteriophage T3 RNA polymerase
   6335..6545    -  polyA_signal   PGK poly(A) signal (fragment): mouse phosphoglycerate kinase 1 polyadenylation signal
   6549..7574    -  CDS            HygR: aminoglycoside phosphotransferase from E. coli; aph(4)-Ia; confers resistance to hygromycin
   7593..8092    -  promoter       PGK promoter: mouse phosphoglycerate kinase 1 promoter
   8115..8148    -  protein_bind   loxP: Cre-mediated recombination occurs in the 8-bp core sequence (GCATACAT). Cre recombinase
