[The description below was written by a language model from this plasmid's Addgene catalogue record and pLannotate feature annotations shown in this document.]
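Description:
PB-CAG-HRKI(Haunt P-Inr2-cDNA KI) is a homologous-recombination donor plasmid for knocking a CAG promoter into the mouse Haunt lncRNA locus. Its backbone is catalogued as PiggyBac, although the feature table does not annotate any PiggyBac terminal repeats. What it does show is a pBluescript-type bacterial scaffold: a high-copy ColE1/pUC origin, an f1 origin, ampicillin resistance (AmpR with its own promoter), lac promoter/operator and lacZα remnants, and flanking T3 and T7 promoters.

The payload has two parts. The first is a CAG promoter, made up of the CMV immediate-early enhancer, the chicken β-actin promoter and the chimeric β-actin/β-globin intron. It is followed by a short multiple-cloning-site fragment, an unannotated stretch and an SV40 polyadenylation signal. The second part lies upstream of CAG in the opposite orientation: a hygromycin resistance cassette driven by the mouse PGK promoter and ended by a PGK poly(A) signal, used to select mammalian cells.

Two loxP sites in the same orientation are annotated, one just beyond the PGK promoter and one after the SV40 poly(A). As annotated on the circular map, they bracket the CAG unit rather than the hygromycin cassette alone, and the record does not explain how Cre excision is meant to be used.

The insert is listed as mouse Haunt homology arms of 497 and 552 bp. These are not annotated and presumably fall within the unlabelled regions of the map. The depositor notes some discrepancies between the deposited and quality-control sequences, which are said not to affect function. According to the record, the construct is used for CAG-driven knock-in at the Haunt locus, in work on how the Haunt transcript and its genomic locus regulate HOXA gene activation during embryonic stem cell differentiation.
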