Addgene plasmid #92163: PB-CAG-HRKI(Haunt P-Inr2-cDNA KI)
Purpose: For lncRNA CAG promoter homologue recombination mediated knockin
Depositing lab: Xiaohua Shen. Depositing organization: Tsinghua University. Publication: Opposing Roles for the lncRNA Haunt and Its Genomic Locus in Regulating HOXA Gene Activation during Embryonic Stem Cell Differentiation. Yin Y, Yan P, Lu J, Song G, Zhu Y, Li Z, Zhao Y, Shen B, Huang X, Zhu H, Orkin SH, Shen X. Cell Stem Cell. 2015 May 7;16(5):504-16. doi: 10.1016/j.stem.2015.03.007. Epub 2015 Apr 16. PubMed 25891907.
Backbone
  Vector backbone: PiggyBac
  Vector type: Other
  Selectable markers: Hygromycin
Growth in bacteria
  Bacterial resistance: Ampicillin, 100 μg/mL
  Growth temperature: 37°C
  Growth strain: DH5alpha
  Copy number: High Copy
Gene/Insert
  Gene/Insert name: Haunt CAG KI homology arms
  Species: M. musculus (mouse)
  Cloning method: Restriction Enzyme; 5′ cloning site unknown (unknown if destroyed); 3′ cloning site unknown (unknown if destroyed)
Terms and licenses: Academic/Nonprofit Terms; Industry Terms: Not Available to Industry
Depositor comments: HA inserts are 497 and 552bp. Please note that there are some discrepancies between Addgene's quality control sequence and the depositor's sequence. The depositor noted that these discrepancies do NOT affect plasmid function.
How to cite: PB-CAG-HRKI(Haunt P-Inr2-cDNA KI) was a gift from Xiaohua Shen (Addgene plasmid # 92163 ; http://n2t.net/addgene:92163 ; RRID:Addgene_92163)
