>Addgene plasmid #92163 | PB-CAG-HRKI(Haunt P-Inr2-cDNA KI) | addgene partial sequence | sequence record 182485 | Addgene Partial NGS Result
GGGAGGGCTCGGGGGAGGGGCGCGGCGGCCCCCGGAGCGCCGGCGGCTGTCGAGGCGCGGCGAGCCGCAG
CCATTGCCTTTTATGGTAATCGTGCGAGAGGGCGCAGGGACTTCCTTTGTCCCAAATCTGTGCGGAGCCG
AAATCTGGGAGGCGCCGCCGCACCCCCTCTAGCGGGCGCGGGGCGAAGCGGTGCGGCGCCGGCAGGAAGG
AAATGGGCGGGGAGGGCCTTCGTGCGTCGCCGCGCCGCCGTCCCCTTCTCCCTCTCCAGCCTCGGGGCTG
TCCGCGGGGGGACGGCTGCCTTCGGGGGGGACGGGGCAGGGCGGGGTTCGGCTTCTGGCGTGTGACCGGC
GGCTCTAGAGCCTCTGCTAACCATGTTCATGCCTTCTTCTTTTTCCTACAGCTCCTGGGCAACGTGCTGG
TTATTGTGCTGTCTCATCATTTTGGCAAAGAATTCCTCGACGGTATCGATAAGCTATCACAAGTTTGTAC
ATTCGAACTCTCAGCTGGGAGACCGTGGGCGGAGGTGATACAACCTGACTGATGATGGCTGACAAAAGAA
GAAGAAAGTAGCTGAGAACCAGCAGCTGAAGAAAGCAAGAAAATATGAGTGAAGTCACAAATGTCACCAA
GGAAAGGAAGAACAGAAAAATAACTTGAATATTCAAGATGGGCAGCCTAGTTCAACGACACATCAAGCCT
TGTGAAAAGGTGACTCCGAGACATGGAGGCACATGCCTGTAGCCTCACCACACAGGCAGGTGGTGGTGAA
TTCTACACTAACCTTGGCTACACAGTGACACACTGCCCCAAAACAGAAACAAAAAGCAAAAAGTTTCTCA
GTGAACCTCAGAAAAGGTTCCTAAGGTAACAAAAGAATCAAAATATGCCCTAGCTCACCCCAAATGCCAA
GAGCCTTGCTATGTTTAGTAAGCACCTCCATAAAATGCTGTTTTCCCGGAAGAGAGCTGAGGCCAGAGAA
GTTGCCAAGTGTCAATCCTACCACATCACGTTCCTACGTCTGCCCTGTCCTCCACTCGGCACCAGCGTTA
ACTTGTTTATTGCAGCTTATAATGGTTACAAATAAAGCAATAGCATCACAAATTTCACAAATAAAGCATT
TTTTTCACTGCATTCTAGTTGTGGTTTGTCCAAACTCATCAATGTATCTTAGGTACAAGTAGGCGGCCGG
CCGCGTCGAGATAACTTCGTATAATGTATGCTATACGAAGTTATGTTTTGTTACTTTATAGAAGAAATTT
TGAGTTTTTGTTTTTTTTTAATAAATAAATAAACATAAATAAATTGTTTGTTGAATTTATTATTAGTATG
TAAGTGTAAATATAATAAAACTTAATATCTATTCAAATTAATAAATAAACCTCGATATACAGACTCTACT
CCCTGATGCTTAAAGCAGCTCAATGTATCCCACTGAAGTTCTCAGGTACCCAATTCGCCCTATAGTGAGT
CGTATTACAATTCACTGGCCGTCGTTTTACAACGTCGTGACTGGGAAAACCCTGGCGTTACCCAACTTAA
TCGCCTTGCAGCACATCCCCCTTTCGCCAGCTGGCGTAATAGCGAAGAGGCCCGCACCGATCGCCCTTCC
CAACAGTTGCGCAGCCTGAATGGCGAATGGG
[124 nt withheld, positions 1642-1765]
C
[91 nt withheld, positions 1767-1857]
A
[49 nt withheld, positions 1859-1907]
CCTTTGACGTTGGAGTCCACGTTCTTT
[37 nt withheld, positions 1935-1971]
ACCCTATCTCGGTCTATTCTTTTGATTTATAAGGGATTTTGCCGATTTCGGCCTATTGGTTAAAAAATGA
GCTGATTTAACAAAAATTTAACGCGAATTTTAACAAAATATTAACGCTTACAATTTAGGTGGCACTTTTC
GGGGAAATGTGCGCGGAACCCCTATTTGTTTATTTTTCTAAATACATTCAAATATGTATCCGCTCATGAG
ACAATAACCCTGATAAATGCTTCAATAATATTGAAAAAGGAAGAGTATGAGTATTCAACATTTCCGTGTC
GCCCTTATTCCCTTTTTTGCGGCATTTTGCCTTCCTGTTTTTGCTCACCCAGAAACGCTGGTGAAAGTAA
AAGATGCTGAAGATCAGTTGGGTGCACGAGTGGGTTACATCGAACTGGATCTCAACAGCGGTAAGATCCT
TGAGAGTTTTCGCCCCGAAGAACGTTTTCCAATGATGAGCACTTTTAAAGTTCTGCTATGTGGCGCGGTA
TTATCCCGTATTGACGCCGGGCAAGAGCAACTCGGTCGCCGCATACACTATTCTCAGAATGACTTGGTTG
AGTACTCACCAGTCACAGAAAAGCATCTTACGGATGGCATGACAGTAAGAGAATTATGCAGTGCTGCCAT
AACCATGAGTGATAACACTGCGGCCAACTTACTTCTGACAACGATCGGAGGACCGAAGGAGCTAACCGCT
TTTTTGCACAACATGGGGGATCATGTAACTCGCCTTGATCGTTGGGAACCGGAGCTGAATGAAGCCATAC
CAAACGACGAGCGTGACACCACGATGCCTGTAGCAATGGCAACAACGTTGCGCAAACTATTAACTGGCGA
ACTACTTACTCTAGCTTCCCGGCAACAATTAATAGACTGGATGGAGGCGGATAAAGTTGCAGGACCACTT
CTGCGCTCGGCCCTTCCGGCTGGCTGGTTTATTGCTGATAAATCTGGAGCCGGTGAGCGTGGGTCTCGCG
GTATCATTGCAGCACTGGGGCCAGATGGTAAGCCCTCCCGTATCGTAGTTATCTACACGACGGGGAGTCA
GGCAACTATGGATGAACGAAATAGACAGATCGCTGAGATAGGTGCCTCACTGATTAAGCATTGGTAACTG
TCAGACCAAGTTTACTCATATATACTTTAGATTGATTTAAAACTTCATTTTTAATTTAAAAGGATCTAGG
TGAAGATCCTTTTTGATAATCTTATGACCAAAATCCCTTAACGTGAGTTTTCGTTCCACTGAGCGTCAGA
CCCCGTAGAAAAGATCAAAGGATCTTCTTGAGATCCTTTTTTTCTGCGCGTAATCTGCTGCTTGCAAACA
AAAAAACCACCGCTACCAGCGGTGGTTTGTTTGCCGGATCAAGAGCTACCAACTCTTTTTCCGAAGGTAA
CTGGCTTCAGCAGAGCGCAGATACCAAATACTGTTCTTCTAGTGTAGCCGTAGTTAGGCCACCACTTCAA
GAACTCTGTAGCACCGCCTACATACCTCGCTCTGCTAATCCTGTTACCAGTGGCTGCTGCCAGTGGCGAT
AAGTCGTGTCTTACCGGGTTGGACTCAAGACGATAGTTACCGGATAAGGCGCAGCGGTCGGGCTGAACGG
GGGGTTCGTGCACACAGCCCAGCTTGGAGCGAACGACCTACACCGAACTGAGATACCTACAGCGTGAGCT
ATGAGAAAGCGCCACGCTTCCCGAAGGGAGAAAGGCGGACAGGTATCCGGTAAGCGGCAGGGTCGGAACA
GGAGAGCGCACGAGGGAGCTTCCAGGGGGAAACGCCTGGTATCTTTATAGTCCTGTCGGGTTTCGCCACC
TCTGACTTGAGCGTCGATTTTTGTGATGCTCGTCAGGGGGGCGGAGCCTATGGAAAAACGCCAGCAACGC
GGCCTTTTTACGGTTCCTGGCCTTTTGCTGGCCTTTTGCTCACATGTTCTTTCCTGCGTTATCCCCTGAT
TCTGTGGATAACCGTATTACCGCCTTTGAGTGAGCTGATACCGCTCGCCGCAGCCGAACGACCGAGCGCA
GCGAGTCAGTGAGCGAGGAAGCGGAAGAGCGCCCAATACGCAAACCGCCTCTCCCCGCGCGTTGGCCGAT
TCATTAATGCAGCTGGCACGACAGGTTTCCCGACTGGAAAGCGGGCAGTGAGCGCAACGCAATTAATGTG
AGTTAGCTCACTCATTAGGCACCCCAGGCTTTACACTTTATGCTTCCGGCTCGTATGTTGTGTGGAATTG
TGAGCGGATAACAATTTCACACAGGAAACAGCTATGACCATGATTACGCCAAGCTCGAAATTAACACTCA
CTATAGGGCGAATTGGGTACCTGAGAACTTCAGTGGGATACATTGAGCTGCTTTAAGCATCAGGGAGTAG
AACCTGTGTGCACTGCCATAGTGCTTCATTTATTTAGACCTAATAGAATCAGATCAGTGTCTCTCCATTT
ACCTTTGCCATGCTTTCAAGACATTAGAAACAAGCTCTTTTGACTTCAGAGACACAACAATTAGATATAA
AACACTAGCCTTGAGTGGATCTTGGACTGTTTGAAAGCGTCCTGACAGGTAAGTGATTTTTCTATATGCT
TGAAAGTTTTCAAAATAAAAACTTTGAAGGAAGGGCTCTTTTCCTTGTCCTTCACTTAGCCGTGCTACAG
GGTGTCCGGACAGGATAATGTATGAGGACTGATGTACCCTTTTGACCTGGTGGTGTGCTTTTTCAGGCAG
GTTGCTTACTGCCCAAGGGCTCCATAACTGGGGAGGACACAATGAGAAATCAAACCCTCACAAACATATC
GAGGAGGGTTATCAACACCTCAGCCAACATGCATTCTTGAAATATTGCTCTCTCTTTCTAAATAGCGCGA
ATCCGTCGCTGTGCATTTAGGACATCTCAGTCGCCGCTTGGAGCTCCCGTGAGGCGTGCTTGTCAATGCG
GTAAGTGTCACTGATTTTGAACTATAACGACCGCGTGAGTCAAAATGACGCATGATTATCTTTTACGTGA
CTTTTAAGATTTAACTCATACGATAATTATATTGTTATTTCATGTTCTACTTACGTGATAACTTATTATA
TATATATTTTCTTGTTATAGATATCCAACTATGAAACATTATCATAAAGCAATAGTAAAGAGCCTTCAGT
AAAGAGCAGGCATTTATCTAATCCCACCCCACCCCCACCCCCGTAGCTCCAATCCTTCCATTCAAAATGT
AGGTACTCTGTTCTCACCCTTCTTAACAAAGTATGACAGGAAAAACTTCCATGTGGACATCTTTATTGTT
TAATAGATCATCAATTTCTCGACTATTCCTTTGCCCTCGGACGAGTGCTGGGGCGTCGGTTTCCACTATC
GGCGAGTACTTCTACACAGCCATCGGTCCAGACGGCCGCGCTTCTGCGGGCGATTTGTGTACGCCCGACA
GTCCCGGCTCCGGATCGGACGATTGCGTCGCATCGACCCTGCGCCCAAGCTGCATCATCGAAATTGCCGT
CAACCAAGCTCTGATAGAGTTGGTCAAGACCAATGCGGAGCATATACGCCCGGAGCCGCGGCGATCCTGC
AAGCTCCGGATGCCTCCGCTCGAAGTAGCGCGTCTGCTGCTCCATACAAGCCAACCACGGCCTCCAGAAG
AAGATGTTGGCGACCTCGTATTGGGAATCCCCGAACATCGCCTCGCTCCAGTCAATGACCGCTGTTATGC
GGCCATTGTCCGTCAGGACATTGTTGGAGCCGAAATCCGCGTGCACGAGGTGCCGGACTTCGGGGCAGTC
CTCGGCCCAAAGCATCAGCTCATCGAGAGCCTGCGCGACGGACGCACTGACGGTGTCGTCCATCACAGTT
TGCCAGTGATACACATGGGGATCAGCAATCGCGCATATGAAATCACGCCATGTAGTGTATTGACCGATTC
CTTGCGGTCCGAATGGGCCGAACCCGCTCGTCTGGCTAAGATCGGCCGCAGCGATCGCATCCATGGCCTC
CGCGACCGGCTGCAGAACAGCGGGCAGTTCGGTTTCAGGCAGGTCTTGCAACGTGACACCCTGTGCACGG
CGGGAGATGCAATAGGTCAGGCTCTCGCTGAATTCCCCAATGTCAAGCACTTCCGGAATCGGGAGCGCGG
CCGATGCAAAGTGCCGATAAACATAACGATCTTTGTAGAAACCATCGGCGCAGCTATTTACCCGCAGGAC
ATATCCACGCCCTCCTACATCGAAGCTGAAAGCACGAGATTCTTCGCCCTCCGAGAGCTGCATCAGGTCG
GAGACGCTGTCGAACTTTTCGATCAGAAACTTCTCGACAGACGTCGCGGTGAGTTCAGGCTTTTTCATGG
TGGCGGCTGGATCGGTCGAAAGGCCCGGAGATGAGGAAGAGGAGAACAGCGCGGCAGACGTGCGCTTTTG
AAGCGTGCAGAATGCCGGGCCTCCGGAGGACCTTCGGGCGCCCGCCCCGCCCCTGAGCCCGCCCCTGAGC
CCGCCCCCGGACCCACCCCTTCCCAGCCTCTGAGCCCAGAAAGCGAAGGAGCAAAGCTGCTATTGGCCGC
TGCCCCAAAGGCCTACCCGCTTCCATTGCTCAGCGGTGCTGTCCATCTGCACGAGACTAGTGAGACGTGC
TACTTCCATTTGTCACGTCCTGCACGACGCGAGCTGCGGGGCGGGGGGGAACTTCCTGACTAGGGGAGGA
GTAGAAGGTGGCGCGAAGGGGCCACCAAAGAACGGAGCCGGTTGGCGCCTACCGGTGGATGTGGAATGTG
TGCGAGGCCAGAGGCCACTTGTGTAGCGCCAAGTGCCCAGCGGGGCTGCTAAAGCGCATGCTCCAGACTG
CCTTGGGAAAAGCGCCTCCCCTACCCGGTAGAATTCATCGATGATATCATAACTTCGTATAATGTATGCT
ATACGAAGTTATGCGGCCCTCGAGGTCGACATTGATTATTGACTAGTTATTAATAGTAATCAATTACGGG
GTCATTAGTTCATAGCCCATATATGGAGTTCCGCGTTACATAACTTACGGTAAATGGCCCGCCTGGCTGA
CCGCCCAACGACCCCCGCCCATTGACGTCAATAATGACGTATGTTCCCATAGTAACGCCAATAGGGACTT
TCCATTGACGTCAATGGGTGGAGTATTTACGGTAAACTGCCCACTTGGCAGTACATCAAGTGTATCATAT
GCCAAGTACGCCCCCTATTGACGTCAATGACGGTAAATGGCCCGCCTGGCATTATGCCCAGTACATGACC
TTATGGGACTTTCCTACTTGGCAGTACATCTACGTATTAGTCATCGCTATTACCATGGTCGAGGTGAGCC
CCACGTTCTGCTTCACTCTCCCCATCTCCCCCCCCTCCCCACCCCCAATTTTGTATTTATTTATTTTTTA
ATTATTTTGTGCAGCGATGGGGGCGGGGGGGGGGGGGGCGCGCGCCAGGCGGGGCGGGGCGGGGCGAGGG
GCGGGGCCGGGCGAGGCGGAGAGGTGCGGCGGCAGCCAATCAGAGCGGCGCGCTCCGAAAGTTTCCTTTT
ATGGCGAGGCGGCGGCGGCGGCGGCCCTATAAAAAGCGAAGCGCGCGGCGGGCGGGAGTCGCTGC
